Addgene plasmid #117701: pmSod1-WT-N’His
Purpose: Expression of WT mouse SOD1 with N- terminal His tag
Depositing lab: Elizabeth Fisher. Depositing organization: University College London.
Backbone
  Vector backbone: pET28a(+)
  Backbone manufacturer: Novagen
  Vector type: Bacterial Expression
Growth in bacteria
  Bacterial resistance: Kanamycin, 50 μg/mL
  Growth temperature: 37°C
  Growth strain: DH5alpha
  Copy number: High Copy
Gene/Insert
  Gene/Insert name: Sod1
  Species: M. musculus (mouse)
  Insert size (bp): 467
  Entrez Gene: Sod1 (a.k.a. B430204E11Rik, Cu/Zn-SOD, CuZnSOD, Ipo-1, Ipo1, SODC, Sod-1)
  Promoter: T7
  Tag / fusion protein: His tag with Thrombin cleavage site (N terminal on insert)
  Cloning method: Restriction Enzyme; 5′ cloning site NdeI (unknown if destroyed); 3′ cloning site XhoI (unknown if destroyed)
  Sequencing primers: 5′ unknown
Resource information
  A portion of this plasmid was derived from a plasmid made by: Peter Joyce: pcDNA 3.1 with mouse WT SOD1 insert
Terms and licenses: Academic/Nonprofit Terms; Industry Terms: Not Available to Industry
How to cite: pmSod1-WT-N’His was a gift from Elizabeth Fisher (Addgene plasmid # 117701 ; http://n2t.net/addgene:117701 ; RRID:Addgene_117701)
