[The description below was written by a language model from this plasmid's Addgene catalogue record and pLannotate feature annotations shown in this document.]
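Description:
pmSod1-WT-N'His is a bacterial expression plasmid built on the Novagen pET28a(+) backbone for producing wild-type mouse Cu/Zn superoxide dismutase (SOD1) with an N-terminal histidine tag. It is about 5.75 kb and is selected with kanamycin through an aph(3')-Ia resistance gene. Replication relies on a ColE1/pMB1-type origin accompanied by the pBR322 bom region and the rop gene. The catalogue lists the plasmid as high copy, although rop normally moderates copy number. An f1 origin is also present, and short tetracycline-resistance fragments are backbone remnants rather than functional markers.

The roughly 460 bp Sod1 coding sequence was inserted between the NdeI and XhoI sites and, according to the record, derives from an earlier pcDNA3.1 clone carrying the mouse wild-type cDNA. Transcription is driven by the T7 promoter with an adjacent lac operator, and the plasmid-borne lacI gene supplies repressor. Expression is therefore held off until induction with IPTG in a host that provides T7 RNA polymerase. A T7 gene 10 ribosome binding site directs translation, which begins with the vector-encoded His tag (annotated by the software as a fragment of a composite tag), followed by a thrombin cleavage site and then SOD1, so the tag can be removed after affinity purification. A second short His-tag sequence lies downstream of the insert, as is standard in pET28a. The record describes only an N-terminal tag, and the table does not show whether the insert's stop codon excludes the downstream one. A T7 terminator closes the cassette. The construct is suited to recombinant production and purification of mouse SOD1 for biochemical or structural work, for example as a wild-type reference protein.
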