Features (pLannotate 1.2.2; 21 found; start..end, strand, type, name):
     12..440     +  rep_origin     f1 ori (sequence partly withheld): f1 bacteriophage origin of replication; arrow indicates direction of (+) strand synthesis
    493..550     +  promoter       AmpR promoter (fragment): bla
    559..1374    -  CDS            KanR: aminoglycoside phosphotransferase; aph(3')-Ia; confers resistance to kanamycin in bacteria or G418 (Geneticin®) in eukaryotes
   1496..2084    +  rep_origin     ori: high-copy-number ColE1/pMB1/pBR322/pUC origin of replication
   2270..2409    -  misc_feature   bom: basis of mobility region from pBR322
   2511..2702    -  CDS            rop: Rop protein, which maintains plasmids at low copy number; rop
   2719..3099    +  CDS            YPB1_ECOLX: Protein predicted: Swiss-Prot protein existence level 4. From Escherichia coli.
   3171..3462    -  CDS            TcR (fragment): tetracycline efflux protein; tet; confers resistance to tetracycline
   3477..3498    -  protein_bind   CAP binding site: CAP binding activates transcription in the presence of cAMP. E. coli catabolite activator protein
   3511..4593    -  CDS            lacI: lac repressor; lacI; The lac repressor binds to the lac operator to inhibit transcription in E. coli. This inhibition can be relieved by adding lactose or isopropyl-β-D-thiogalactopyranoside (IPTG).
   4594..4671    -  promoter       lacI promoter: lacI
   4679..4958    -  CDS            TcR (fragment): tetracycline efflux protein; tet; confers resistance to tetracycline
   4980..4998    +  promoter       T7 promoter: promoter for bacteriophage T7 RNA polymerase
   4999..5023    +  protein_bind   lac operator: The lac repressor binds to the lac operator to inhibit transcription in E. coli. This inhibition can be relieved by adding lactose or isopropyl-β-D-thiogalactopyranoside (IPTG). lac repressor encoded by lacI
   5038..5060    +  RBS            RBS: efficient ribosome binding site from bacteriophage T7 gene 10 (Olins and Rangwala, 1989)
   5079..5095    +  CDS            capTEV™ (fragment): composite tag for in vivo biotinylation, TEV protease cleavage, and 6xHis tagging
   5106..5123    +  CDS            thrombin site: thrombin recognition and cleavage site
   5127..5588    +  CDS            Sod1: SODC_MOUSE - Experimental evidence at protein level: Swiss-Prot protein existence level 1. Destroys radicals which are normally produced within the cells and which are toxic to biological systems. From Mus musculus (Mouse).
   5598..5615    +  CDS            9xHis (fragment): 9xHis affinity tag
   5625..5674    +  CDS            SET1 (fragment): solubility-enhancement tag derived from T7 phage gene 10B
   5682..5729    +  terminator     T7 terminator: transcription terminator for bacteriophage T7 RNA polymerase
>Addgene plasmid #117701 | pmSod1-WT-N’His | addgene full sequence | sequence record 227503 | Addgene NGS Result
TGGCGAATGGG
[124 nt withheld, positions 12-135]
C
[91 nt withheld, positions 137-227]
A
[49 nt withheld, positions 229-277]
CCTTTGACGTTGGAGTCCACGTTCTTT
[37 nt withheld, positions 305-341]
ACCCTATCTCGGTCTATTCTTTTGATTTATAAGGGATTTTGCCGATTTCGGCCTATTGGTTAAAAAATGA
GCTGATTTAACAAAAATTTAACGCGAATTTTAACAAAATATTAACGCTTACAATTTAGGTGGCACTTTTC
GGGGAAATGTGCGCGGAACCCCTATTTGTTTATTTTTCTAAATACATTCAAATATGTATCCGCTCATGAA
TTAATTCTTAGAAAAACTCATCGAGCATCAAATGAAACTGCAATTTATTCATATCAGGATTATCAATACC
ATATTTTTGAAAAAGCCGTTTCTGTAATGAAGGAGAAAACTCACCGAGGCAGTTCCATAGGATGGCAAGA
TCCTGGTATCGGTCTGCGATTCCGACTCGTCCAACATCAATACAACCTATTAATTTCCCCTCGTCAAAAA
TAAGGTTATCAAGTGAGAAATCACCATGAGTGACGACTGAATCCGGTGAGAATGGCAAAAGTTTATGCAT
TTCTTTCCAGACTTGTTCAACAGGCCAGCCATTACGCTCGTCATCAAAATCACTCGCATCAACCAAACCG
TTATTCATTCGTGATTGCGCCTGAGCGAGACGAAATACGCGATCGCTGTTAAAAGGACAATTACAAACAG
GAATCGAATGCAACCGGCGCAGGAACACTGCCAGCGCATCAACAATATTTTCACCTGAATCAGGATATTC
TTCTAATACCTGGAATGCTGTTTTCCCGGGGATCGCAGTGGTGAGTAACCATGCATCATCAGGAGTACGG
ATAAAATGCTTGATGGTCGGAAGAGGCATAAATTCCGTCAGCCAGTTTAGTCTGACCATCTCATCTGTAA
CATCATTGGCAACGCTACCTTTGCCATGTTTCAGAAACAACTCTGGCGCATCGGGCTTCCCATACAATCG
ATAGATTGTCGCACCTGATTGCCCGACATTATCGCGAGCCCATTTATACCCATATAAATCAGCATCCATG
TTGGAATTTAATCGCGGCCTAGAGCAAGACGTTTCCCGTTGAATATGGCTCATAACACCCCTTGTATTAC
TGTTTATGTAAGCAGACAGTTTTATTGTTCATGACCAAAATCCCTTAACGTGAGTTTTCGTTCCACTGAG
CGTCAGACCCCGTAGAAAAGATCAAAGGATCTTCTTGAGATCCTTTTTTTCTGCGCGTAATCTGCTGCTT
GCAAACAAAAAAACCACCGCTACCAGCGGTGGTTTGTTTGCCGGATCAAGAGCTACCAACTCTTTTTCCG
AAGGTAACTGGCTTCAGCAGAGCGCAGATACCAAATACTGTCCTTCTAGTGTAGCCGTAGTTAGGCCACC
ACTTCAAGAACTCTGTAGCACCGCCTACATACCTCGCTCTGCTAATCCTGTTACCAGTGGCTGCTGCCAG
TGGCGATAAGTCGTGTCTTACCGGGTTGGACTCAAGACGATAGTTACCGGATAAGGCGCAGCGGTCGGGC
TGAACGGGGGGTTCGTGCACACAGCCCAGCTTGGAGCGAACGACCTACACCGAACTGAGATACCTACAGC
GTGAGCTATGAGAAAGCGCCACGCTTCCCGAAGGGAGAAAGGCGGACAGGTATCCGGTAAGCGGCAGGGT
CGGAACAGGAGAGCGCACGAGGGAGCTTCCAGGGGGAAACGCCTGGTATCTTTATAGTCCTGTCGGGTTT
CGCCACCTCTGACTTGAGCGTCGATTTTTGTGATGCTCGTCAGGGGGGCGGAGCCTATGGAAAAACGCCA
GCAACGCGGCCTTTTTACGGTTCCTGGCCTTTTGCTGGCCTTTTGCTCACATGTTCTTTCCTGCGTTATC
CCCTGATTCTGTGGATAACCGTATTACCGCCTTTGAGTGAGCTGATACCGCTCGCCGCAGCCGAACGACC
GAGCGCAGCGAGTCAGTGAGCGAGGAAGCGGAAGAGCGCCTGATGCGGTATTTTCTCCTTACGCATCTGT
GCGGTATTTCACACCGCAATGGTGCACTCTCAGTACAATCTGCTCTGATGCCGCATAGTTAAGCCAGTAT
ACACTCCGCTATCGCTACGTGACTGGGTCATGGCTGCGCCCCGACACCCGCCAACACCCGCTGACGCGCC
CTGACGGGCTTGTCTGCTCCCGGCATCCGCTTACAGACAAGCTGTGACCGTCTCCGGGAGCTGCATGTGT
CAGAGGTTTTCACCGTCATCACCGAAACGCGCGAGGCAGCTGCGGTAAAGCTCATCAGCGTGGTCGTGAA
GCGATTCACAGATGTCTGCCTGTTCATCCGCGTCCAGCTCGTTGAGTTTCTCCAGAAGCGTTAATGTCTG
GCTTCTGATAAAGCGGGCCATGTTAAGGGCGGTTTTTTCCTGTTTGGTCACTGATGCCTCCGTGTAAGGG
GGATTTCTGTTCATGGGGGTAATGATACCGATGAAACGAGAGAGGATGCTCACGATACGGGTTACTGATG
ATGAACATGCCCGGTTACTGGAACGTTGTGAGGGTAAACAACTGGCGGTATGGATGCGGCGGGACCAGAG
AAAAATCACTCAGGGTCAATGCCAGCGCTTCGTTAATACAGATGTAGGTGTTCCACAGGGTAGCCAGCAG
CATCCTGCGATGCAGATCCGGAACATAATGGTGCAGGGCGCTGACTTCCGCGTTTCCAGACTTTACGAAA
CACGGAAACCGAAGACCATTCATGTTGTTGCTCAGGTCGCAGACGTTTTGCAGCAGCAGTCGCTTCACGT
TCGCTCGCGTATCGGTGATTCATTCTGCTAACCAGTAAGGCAACCCCGCCAGCCTAGCCGGGTCCTCAAC
GACAGGAGCACGATCATGCGCACCCGTGGGGCCGCCATGCCGGCGATAATGGCCTGCTTCTCGCCGAAAC
GTTTGGTGGCGGGACCAGTGACGAAGGCTTGAGCGAGGGCGTGCAAGATTCCGAATACCGCAAGCGACAG
GCCGATCATCGTCGCGCTCCAGCGAAAGCGGTCCTCGCCGAAAATGACCCAGAGCGCTGCCGGCACCTGT
CCTACGAGTTGCATGATAAAGAAGACAGTCATAAGTGCGGCGACGATAGTCATGCCCCGCGCCCACCGGA
AGGAGCTGACTGGGTTGAAGGCTCTCAAGGGCATCGGTCGAGATCCCGGTGCCTAATGAGTGAGCTAACT
TACATTAATTGCGTTGCGCTCACTGCCCGCTTTCCAGTCGGGAAACCTGTCGTGCCAGCTGCATTAATGA
ATCGGCCAACGCGCGGGGAGAGGCGGTTTGCGTATTGGGCGCCAGGGTGGTTTTTCTTTTCACCAGTGAG
ACGGGCAACAGCTGATTGCCCTTCACCGCCTGGCCCTGAGAGAGTTGCAGCAAGCGGTCCACGCTGGTTT
GCCCCAGCAGGCGAAAATCCTGTTTGATGGTGGTTAACGGCGGGATATAACATGAGCTGTCTTCGGTATC
GTCGTATCCCACTACCGAGATATCCGCACCAACGCGCAGCCCGGACTCGGTAATGGCGCGCATTGCGCCC
AGCGCCATCTGATCGTTGGCAACCAGCATCGCAGTGGGAACGATGCCCTCATTCAGCATTTGCATGGTTT
GTTGAAAACCGGACATGGCACTCCAGTCGCCTTCCCGTTCCGCTATCGGCTGAATTTGATTGCGAGTGAG
ATATTTATGCCAGCCAGCCAGACGCAGACGCGCCGAGACAGAACTTAATGGGCCCGCTAACAGCGCGATT
TGCTGGTGACCCAATGCGACCAGATGCTCCACGCCCAGTCGCGTACCGTCTTCATGGGAGAAAATAATAC
TGTTGATGGGTGTCTGGTCAGAGACATCAAGAAATAACGCCGGAACATTAGTGCAGGCAGCTTCCACAGC
AATGGCATCCTGGTCATCCAGCGGATAGTTAATGATCAGCCCACTGACGCGTTGCGCGAGAAGATTGTGC
ACCGCCGCTTTACAGGCTTCGACGCCGCTTCGTTCTACCATCGACACCACCACGCTGGCACCCAGTTGAT
CGGCGCGAGATTTAATCGCCGCGACAATTTGCGACGGCGCGTGCAGGGCCAGACTGGAGGTGGCAACGCC
AATCAGCAACGACTGTTTGCCCGCCAGTTGTTGTGCCACGCGGTTGGGAATGTAATTCAGCTCCGCCATC
GCCGCTTCCACTTTTTCCCGCGTTTTCGCAGAAACGTGGCTGGCCTGGTTCACCACGCGGGAAACGGTCT
GATAAGAGACACCGGCATACTCTGCGACATCGTATAACGTTACTGGTTTCACATTCACCACCCTGAATTG
ACTCTCTTCCGGGCGCTATCATGCCATACCGCGAAAGGTTTTGCGCCATTCGATGGTGTCCGGGATCTCG
ACGCTCTCCCTTATGCGACTCCTGCATTAGGAAGCAGCCCAGTAGTAGGTTGAGGCCGTTGAGCACCGCC
GCCGCAAGGAATGGTGCATGCAAGGAGATGGCGCCCAACAGTCCCCCGGCCACGGGGCCTGCCACCATAC
CCACGCCGAAACAAGCGCTCATGAGCCCGAAGTGGCGAGCCCGATCTTCCCCATCGGTGATGTCGGCGAT
ATAGGCGCCAGCAACCGCACCTGTGGCGCCGGTGATGCCGGCCACGATGCGTCCGGCGTAGAGGATCGAG
ATCTCGATCCCGCGAAATTAATACGACTCACTATAGGGGAATTGTGAGCGGATAACAATTCCCCTCTAGA
AATAATTTTGTTTAACTTTAAGAAGGAGATATACCATGGGCAGCAGCCATCATCATCATCATCACAGCAG
CGGCCTGGTGCCGCGCGGCAGCCATATGGCGATGAAAGCGGTGTGCGTGCTGAAGGGCGACGGTCCGGTG
CAGGGAACCATCCACTTCGAGCAGAAGGCAAGCGGTGAACCAGTTGTGTTGTCAGGACAAATTACAGGAT
TAACTGAAGGCCAGCATGGGTTCCACGTCCATCAGTATGGGGACAATACACAAGGCTGTACCAGTGCAGG
ACCTCATTTTAATCCTCACTCTAAGAAACATGGTGGCCCGGCGGATGAAGAGAGGCATGTTGGAGACCTG
GGCAATGTGACTGCTGGAAAGGACGGTGTGGCCAATGTGTCCATTGAAGATCGTGTGATCTCACTCTCAG
GAGAGCATTCCATCATTGGCCGTACAATGGTGGTCCATGAGAAACAAGATGACTTGGGCAAAGGTGGAAA
TGAAGAAAGTACAAAGACTGGAAATGCTGGGAGCCGCTTGGCCTGTGGAGTGATTGGGATTGCGCAGTAA
CTCGAGCACCACCACCACCACCACTGAGATCCGGCTGCTAACAAAGCCCGAAAGGAAGCTGAGTTGGCTG
CTGCCACCGCTGAGCAATAACTAGCATAACCCCTTGGGGCCTCTAAACGGGTCTTGAGGGGTTTTTTGCT
GAAAGGAGGAACTATATCCGGAT
