>Addgene plasmid #117701 | pmSod1-WT-N’His | depositor partial sequence | sequence record 222123 | insert
TAATACGACTCACTATAGGGGAATTGTGAGCGGATAACAATTCCCCTCTAGAAATAATTTTGTTTAACTT
TAAGAAGGAGATATACCATGGGCAGCAGCCATCATCATCATCATCACAGCAGCGGCCTGGTGCCGCGCGG
CAGCCATATGGCGATGAAAGCGGTGTGCGTGCTGAAGGGCGACGGTCCGGTGCAGGGAACCATCCACTTC
GAGCAGAAGGCAAGCGGTGAACCAGTTGTGTTGTCAGGACAAATTACAGGATTAACTGAAGGCCAGCATG
GGTTCCACGTCCATCAGTATGGGGACAATACACAAGGCTGTACCAGTGCAGGACCTCATTTTAATCCTCA
CTCTAAGAAACATGGTGGCCCGGCGGATGAAGAGAGGCATGTTGGAGACCTGGGCAATGTGACTGCTGGA
AAGGACGGTGTGGCCAATGTGTCCATTGAAGATCGTGTGATCTCACTCTCAGGAGAGCATTCCATCATTG
GCCGTACAATGGTGGTCCATGAGAAACAAGATGACTTGGGCAAAGGTGGAAATGAAGAAAGTACAAAGAC
TGGAAATGCTGGGAGCCGCTTGGCCTGTGGAGTGATTGGGATTGCGCAGTAACTCGAGCACCACCACCAC
CACCACTGAGATCCGGCTGCTAACAAAGCCCGAAAGGAAGCTGAGTTGGCTGCTGCCACCGCTGAGCAAT
AACTAG
